>Addgene plasmid #161265 | pDONR221-SLC35B1_STOP | addgene full sequence | sequence record 479342 | Addgene NGS Result
GTATCAGCTCACTCAAAGGCGGTAATACGGTTATCCACAGAATCAGGGGATAACGCAGGAAAGAACATGT
GAGCAAAAGGCCAGCAAAAGGCCAGGAACCGTAAAAAGGCCGCGTTGCTGGCGTTTTTCCATAGGCTCCG
CCCCCCTGACGAGCATCACAAAAATCGACGCTCAAGTCAGAGGTGGCGAAACCCGACAGGACTATAAAGA
TACCAGGCGTTTCCCCCTGGAAGCTCCCTCGTGCGCTCTCCTGTTCCGACCCTGCCGCTTACCGGATACC
TGTCCGCCTTTCTCCCTTCGGGAAGCGTGGCGCTTTCTCATAGCTCACGCTGTAGGTATCTCAGTTCGGT
GTAGGTCGTTCGCTCCAAGCTGGGCTGTGTGCACGAACCCCCCGTTCAGCCCGACCGCTGCGCCTTATCC
GGTAACTATCGTCTTGAGTCCAACCCGGTAAGACACGACTTATCGCCACTGGCAGCAGCCACTGGTAACA
GGATTAGCAGAGCGAGGTATGTAGGCGGTGCTACAGAGTTCTTGAAGTGGTGGCCTAACTACGGCTACAC
TAGAAGAACAGTATTTGGTATCTGCGCTCTGCTGAAGCCAGTTACCTTCGGAAAAAGAGTTGGTAGCTCT
TGATCCGGCAAACAAACCACCGCTGGTAGCGGTGGTTTTTTTGTTTGCAAGCAGCAGATTACGCGCAGAA
AAAAAGGATCTCAAGAAGATCCTTTGATCTTTTCTACGGGGTCTGACGCTCAGTGGAACGACGCGTAACT
CACGTTAAGGGATTTTGGTCATGAGCTTGCGCCGTCCCGTCAAGTCAGCGTAATGCTCTGCCAGTGTTAC
AACCAATTAACCAATTCTGATTAGAAAAACTCATCGAGCATCAAATGAAACTGCAATTTATTCATATCAG
GATTATCAATACCATATTTTTGAAAAAGCCGTTTCTGTAATGAAGGAGAAAACTCACCGAGGCAGTTCCA
TAGGATGGCAAGATCCTGGTATCGGTCTGCGATTCCGACTCGTCCAACATCAATACAACCTATTAATTTC
CCCTCGTCAAAAATAAGGTTATCAAGTGAGAAATCACCATGAGTGACGACTGAATCCGGTGAGAATGGCA
AAAGTTTATGCATTTCTTTCCAGACTTGTTCAACAGGCCAGCCATTACGCTCGTCATCAAAATCACTCGC
ATCAACCAAACCGTTATTCATTCGTGATTGCGCCTGAGCGAGACGAAATACGCGATCGCTGTTAAAAGGA
CAATTACAAACAGGAATCGAATGCAACCGGCGCAGGAACACTGCCAGCGCATCAACAATATTTTCACCTG
AATCAGGATATTCTTCTAATACCTGGAATGCTGTTTTTCCGGGGATCGCAGTGGTGAGTAACCATGCATC
ATCAGGAGTACGGATAAAATGCTTGATGGTCGGAAGAGGCATAAATTCCGTCAGCCAGTTTAGTCTGACC
ATCTCATCTGTAACATCATTGGCAACGCTACCTTTGCCATGTTTCAGAAACAACTCTGGCGCATCGGGCT
TCCCATACAAGCGATAGATTGTCGCACCTGATTGCCCGACATTATCGCGAGCCCATTTATACCCATATAA
ATCAGCATCCATGTTGGAATTTAATCGCGGCCTCGACGTTTCCCGTTGAATATGGCTCATAACACCCCTT
GTATTACTGTTTATGTAAGCAGACAGTTTTATTGTTCATGATGATATATTTTTATCTTGTGCAATGTAAC
ATCAGAGATTTTGAGACACGGGCCAGAGCTGCCAGGAAACAGCTATGACCATGTAATACGACTCACTATA
GGGGATATCAGCTGGATGGCAAATAATGATTTTATTTTGACTGATAGTGACCTGTTCGTTGCAACAAATT
GATAAGCAATGCTTTCTTATAATGCCAACTTTGTACAAGAAAGCTGGGTCTTAGTGGGATGTCTTCTTGG
CGCCCTTGCCGAACTTGGCATCCAGGCCCAGGCCCAGAAACACCAGCACGGTGCCCACCCACTGCATGGG
AGAGATTGGATTGGCGAACAGGATCACGGAGGCCAGGATTGTAAAGAACTTCCGGGTTGTGGTGATGATG
GAGCAGGTCAGGGGGCCGAAATACACCACTGTCATAAAGATGAAGCTCTGGCCCAGGGCAGAGGTCAGGC
CAAACAGCAGGATATTATAGATGATGGCTGGGTACCGCTCGGCAAAGCTCAGGAACTCCCACAGCTCGCC
GGTAAACAGGATGCCCATGCCCAGCAGCAGTGTGCTCCACAGATTGATGTTCAGCATCATGTGGTTAGAG
CCTGTCTGGTAGTGGGCCCTCATGTGATCCTGGGACACGCCGGTCAGTCCGTCCAGTGTCAGGCTCAGCA
GCAGCAGCAGCTCGCCATAGCCCACGGTGTGCTCCTCGATGCCCACCACCTTCTTAGGCTTGTACATGAA
CAGGGCCACTCCTGCCACGATCAGCAGCACGCACAGGTACTTGGCCAGGGGGTACTTCTTCTTCAGCAGG
GTCACGCCCAGCAGCATCACAGGGATGGGCTTGCAAGACTTGCCCAGCACCTGTGTAGGGTAATTCACAA
ACTGCAGGGCGGAGTTAGAGGACACCATGGCGCCCAGATAGGAGATGCTACAGGCGGCGTACAGCCAAGA
GCGGGTCCTATCCACTCTGGCTGTGTCAAAGAACTGGATCAGGATCTTGGCGAACACGGCGTTGATCACG
CACTGGATAAACACCAGGGTCAGGGCAAAGGTGAATGTCTCCTGCTTGGCGCCCTCGCCATACTTGCCCC
GTGTGATCTTCTCCTGCAGGATGCCATAGTAGAAGTAGCACACGAACACGCCCAGGAAGCACAGTGGCAG
TCTCAGCCGGTCAGGCACCAGGCTAGAGGAGCTGGCCATGGTGGAGCCTGCTTTTTTGTACAAAGTTGGC
ATTATAAAAAAGCATTGCTCATCAATGTGTTGCAACGAACAGGTCACTATCAGTCAAAATAAAATCATTA
TTTGGGGCCCGAGCTTAAGACTGGCCGTCGTTTTACAACGTCGTGACTGGGAAAACATCCATGCTAGCGT
TAACGCGAGAGTAGGGAACTGCCAGGCATCAAATAAAACGAAAGGCTCAGTCGGAAGACTGGGCCTTTCG
TTTTATCTGTTGTTTGTCGGTGAACGCTCTCCTGAGTAGGACAAATCCGCCGGGAGCGGATTTGAACGTT
GTGAAGCAACGGCCCGGAGGGTGGCGGGCAGGACGCCCGCCATAAACTGCCAGGCATCAAACTAAGCAGA
AGGCCATCCTGACGGATGGCCTTTTTGCGTTTCTACAAACTCTTCCTGGCTAGCGGTACGCGTATTAATT
GCGTTGCGCTCACTGCCCGCTTTCCAGTCGGGAAACCTGTCGTGCCAGCTGCATTAATGAATCGGCCAAC
GCGCGGGGAGAGGCGGTTTGCGTATTGGGCGCTCTTCCGCTTCCTCGCTCACTGACTCGCTGCGCTCGGT
CGTTCGGCTGCGGCGAGCG
Features (pLannotate 1.2.2; 11 found; start..end, strand, type, name):
    126..714     -  rep_origin     ori: high-copy-number ColE1/pMB1/pBR322/pUC origin of replication
    861..1670    -  CDS            KanR: aminoglycoside phosphotransferase; aph(3')-Ia; confers resistance to kanamycin in bacteria or G418 (Geneticin®) in eukaryotes
   1804..1822    +  promoter       T7 promoter: promoter for bacteriophage T7 RNA polymerase
   1840..1939    +  protein_bind   attL2: mutant version of attL; recombination site for the Gateway® LR reaction LR Clonase™
   1944..2909    -  CDS            SLC35B1: S35B1_HUMAN - Also known as UGTREL1. Experimental evidence at protein level: Swiss-Prot protein existence level 1. Probable sugar transporter. From Homo sapiens (Human).
   2915..3014    -  protein_bind   attL1: mutant version of attL; recombination site for the Gateway® LR reaction LR Clonase™
   3030..3066    +  CDS            lacZα (fragment): LacZα fragment of β-galactosidase; lacZ fragment
   3113..3156    -  terminator     rrnB T1 terminator: Escherichia coli rrnB; transcription terminator T1 from the E. coli rrnB gene
   3288..3315    +  terminator     rrnB T2 terminator: transcription terminator T2 from the E. coli rrnB gene
   3370..3462    -  CDS            lacI (fragment): lac repressor; lacI; The lac repressor binds to the lac operator to inhibit transcription in E. coli. This inhibition can be relieved by adding lactose or isopropyl-β-D-thiogalactopyranoside (IPTG).
   3464..3519    -  rep_origin     RSF ori (fragment): Plasmids containing the RSF 1030 origin of replication can be propagated in E. coli cells that contain additional plasmids with compatible origins.
