>Addgene plasmid #161265 | pDONR221-SLC35B1_STOP | analyzer sequence | sequence record 312464
CTTTCCTGCGTTATCCCCTGATTCTGTGGATAACCGTATTACCGCCTTTGAGTGAGCTGATACCGCTCGC
CGCAGCCGAACGACCGAGCGCAGCGAGTCAGTGAGCGAGGAAGCGGAAGAGCGCCCAATACGCAAACCGC
CTCTCCCCGCGCGTTGGCCGATTCATTAATGCAGCTGGCACGACAGGTTTCCCGACTGGAAAGCGGGCAG
TGAGCGCAACGCAATTAATACGCGTACCGCTAGCCAGGAAGAGTTTGTAGAAACGCAAAAAGGCCATCCG
TCAGGATGGCCTTCTGCTTAGTTTGATGCCTGGCAGTTTATGGCGGGCGTCCTGCCCGCCACCCTCCGGG
CCGTTGCTTCACAACGTTCAAATCCGCTCCCGGCGGATTTGTCCTACTCAGGAGAGCGTTCACCGACAAA
CAACAGATAAAACGAAAGGCCCAGTCTTCCGACTGAGCCTTTCGTTTTATTTGATGCCTGGCAGTTCCCT
ACTCTCGCGTTAACGCTAGCATGGATGTTTTCCCAGTCACGACGTTGTAAAACGACGGCCAGTCTTAAGC
TCGGGCCCCAAATAATGATTTTATTTTGACTGATAGTGACCTGTTCGTTGCAACACATTGATGAGCAATG
CTTTTTTATAATGCCAACTTTGTACAAAAAAGCAGGCTCCACCATGGCCAGCTCCTCTAGCCTGGTGCCT
GACCGGCTGAGACTGCCACTGTGCTTCCTGGGCGTGTTCGTGTGCTACTTCTACTATGGCATCCTGCAGG
AGAAGATCACACGGGGCAAGTATGGCGAGGGCGCCAAGCAGGAGACATTCACCTTTGCCCTGACCCTGGT
GTTTATCCAGTGCGTGATCAACGCCGTGTTCGCCAAGATCCTGATCCAGTTCTTTGACACAGCCAGAGTG
GATAGGACCCGCTCTTGGCTGTACGCCGCCTGTAGCATCTCCTATCTGGGCGCCATGGTGTCCTCTAACT
CCGCCCTGCAGTTTGTGAATTACCCTACACAGGTGCTGGGCAAGTCTTGCAAGCCCATCCCTGTGATGCT
GCTGGGCGTGACCCTGCTGAAGAAGAAGTACCCCCTGGCCAAGTACCTGTGCGTGCTGCTGATCGTGGCA
GGAGTGGCCCTGTTCATGTACAAGCCTAAGAAGGTGGTGGGCATCGAGGAGCACACCGTGGGCTATGGCG
AGCTGCTGCTGCTGCTGAGCCTGACACTGGACGGACTGACCGGCGTGTCCCAGGATCACATGAGGGCCCA
CTACCAGACAGGCTCTAACCACATGATGCTGAACATCAATCTGTGGAGCACACTGCTGCTGGGCATGGGC
ATCCTGTTTACCGGCGAGCTGTGGGAGTTCCTGAGCTTTGCCGAGCGGTACCCAGCCATCATCTATAATA
TCCTGCTGTTTGGCCTGACCTCTGCCCTGGGCCAGAGCTTCATCTTTATGACAGTGGTGTATTTCGGCCC
CCTGACCTGCTCCATCATCACCACAACCCGGAAGTTCTTTACAATCCTGGCCTCCGTGATCCTGTTCGCC
AATCCAATCTCTCCCATGCAGTGGGTGGGCACCGTGCTGGTGTTTCTGGGCCTGGGCCTGGATGCCAAGT
TCGGCAAGGGCGCCAAGAAGACATCCCACTAAGACCCAGCTTTCTTGTACAAAGTTGGCATTATAAGAAA
GCATTGCTTATCAATTTGTTGCAACGAACAGGTCACTATCAGTCAAAATAAAATCATTATTTGCCATCCA
GCTGATATCCCCTATAGTGAGTCGTATTACATGGTCATAGCTGTTTCCTGGCAGCTCTGGCCCGTGTCTC
AAAATCTCTGATGTTACATTGCACAAGATAAAATAATATCATCATGAACAATAAAACTGTCTGCTTACAT
AAACAGTAATACAAGGGGTGTTATGAGCCATATTCAACGGGAAACGTCGAGGCCGCGATTAAATTCCAAC
ATGGATGCTGATTTATATGGGTATAAATGGGCTCGCGATAATGTCGGGCAATCAGGTGCGACAATCTATC
GCTTGTATGGGAAGCCCGATGCGCCAGAGTTGTTTCTGAAACATGGCAAAGGTAGCGTTGCCAATGATGT
TACAGATGAGATGGTCAGACTAAACTGGCTGACGGAATTTATGCCTCTTCCGACCATCAAGCATTTTATC
CGTACTCCTGATGATGCATGGTTACTCACCACTGCGATCCCCGGAAAAACAGCATTCCAGGTATTAGAAG
AATATCCTGATTCAGGTGAAAATATTGTTGATGCGCTGGCAGTGTTCCTGCGCCGGTTGCATTCGATTCC
TGTTTGTAATTGTCCTTTTAACAGCGATCGCGTATTTCGTCTCGCTCAGGCGCAATCACGAATGAATAAC
GGTTTGGTTGATGCGAGTGATTTTGATGACGAGCGTAATGGCTGGCCTGTTGAACAAGTCTGGAAAGAAA
TGCATAAACTTTTGCCATTCTCACCGGATTCAGTCGTCACTCATGGTGATTTCTCACTTGATAACCTTAT
TTTTGACGAGGGGAAATTAATAGGTTGTATTGATGTTGGACGAGTCGGAATCGCAGACCGATACCAGGAT
CTTGCCATCCTATGGAACTGCCTCGGTGAGTTTTCTCCTTCATTACAGAAACGGCTTTTTCAAAAATATG
GTATTGATAATCCTGATATGAATAAATTGCAGTTTCATTTGATGCTCGATGAGTTTTTCTAATCAGAATT
GGTTAATTGGTTGTAACACTGGCAGAGCATTACGCTGACTTGACGGGACGGCGCAAGCTCATGACCAAAA
TCCCTTAACGTGAGTTACGCGTCGTTCCACTGAGCGTCAGACCCCGTAGAAAAGATCAAAGGATCTTCTT
GAGATCCTTTTTTTCTGCGCGTAATCTGCTGCTTGCAAACAAAAAAACCACCGCTACCAGCGGTGGTTTG
TTTGCCGGATCAAGAGCTACCAACTCTTTTTCCGAAGGTAACTGGCTTCAGCAGAGCGCAGATACCAAAT
ACTGTTCTTCTAGTGTAGCCGTAGTTAGGCCACCACTTCAAGAACTCTGTAGCACCGCCTACATACCTCG
CTCTGCTAATCCTGTTACCAGTGGCTGCTGCCAGTGGCGATAAGTCGTGTCTTACCGGGTTGGACTCAAG
ACGATAGTTACCGGATAAGGCGCAGCGGTCGGGCTGAACGGGGGGTTCGTGCACACAGCCCAGCTTGGAG
CGAACGACCTACACCGAACTGAGATACCTACAGCGTGAGCTATGAGAAAGCGCCACGCTTCCCGAAGGGA
GAAAGGCGGACAGGTATCCGGTAAGCGGCAGGGTCGGAACAGGAGAGCGCACGAGGGAGCTTCCAGGGGG
AAACGCCTGGTATCTTTATAGTCCTGTCGGGTTTCGCCACCTCTGACTTGAGCGTCGATTTTTGTGATGC
TCGTCAGGGGGGCGGAGCCTATGGAAAAACGCCAGCAACGCGGCCTTTTTACGGTTCCTGGCCTTTTGCT
GGCCTTTTGCTCACATGTT
Features (pLannotate 1.2.2; 10 found; start..end, strand, type, name):
    121..213     +  CDS            lacI (fragment): lac repressor; lacI; The lac repressor binds to the lac operator to inhibit transcription in E. coli. This inhibition can be relieved by adding lactose or isopropyl-β-D-thiogalactopyranoside (IPTG).
    268..295     -  terminator     rrnB T2 terminator: transcription terminator T2 from the E. coli rrnB gene
    427..470     +  terminator     rrnB T1 terminator: Escherichia coli rrnB; transcription terminator T1 from the E. coli rrnB gene
    517..553     -  CDS            lacZα (fragment): LacZα fragment of β-galactosidase; lacZ fragment
    569..668     +  protein_bind   attL1: mutant version of attL; recombination site for the Gateway® LR reaction LR Clonase™
    674..1639    +  CDS            SLC35B1: S35B1_HUMAN - Also known as UGTREL1. Experimental evidence at protein level: Swiss-Prot protein existence level 1. Probable sugar transporter. From Homo sapiens (Human).
   1644..1743    -  protein_bind   attL2: mutant version of attL; recombination site for the Gateway® LR reaction LR Clonase™
   1761..1779    -  promoter       T7 promoter: promoter for bacteriophage T7 RNA polymerase
   1913..2722    +  CDS            KanR: aminoglycoside phosphotransferase; aph(3')-Ia; confers resistance to kanamycin in bacteria or G418 (Geneticin®) in eukaryotes
   2869..3457    +  rep_origin     ori: high-copy-number ColE1/pMB1/pBR322/pUC origin of replication
