[The description below was written by a language model from this plasmid's Addgene catalogue record and pLannotate feature annotations shown in this document.]
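Description:
pDONR221-SLC35B1_STOP is a Gateway entry clone built on the pDONR221 backbone, carrying a codon-optimized open reading frame for human SLC35B1 (also known as UGTREL1), a solute carrier annotated as a probable sugar transporter. The plasmid is about 3.5 kb and is propagated in E. coli through a high-copy ColE1/pUC-type origin, with selection by a kanamycin resistance gene (aminoglycoside phosphotransferase). Although the catalogue lists the vector type as mammalian expression, no eukaryotic promoter is annotated. The construct is a shuttle intermediate, not an expression plasmid in its own right.

The roughly 970 bp ORF sits between attL1 and attL2 recombination sites, so an LR Clonase reaction can transfer it directionally into any attR-containing destination vector, which then supplies the promoter, tags and selection markers. This version keeps a stop codon at the end of the ORF, which suits native or N-terminally tagged expression but prevents read-through into C-terminal fusion partners. The depositor notes that a companion clone without the stop codon exists for that purpose. The rrnB T1 and T2 terminators lie upstream of the attL1 side and insulate the insert from spurious bacterial transcription. A T7 promoter lies beyond attL2 and points toward the insert in the antisense direction. The short lacZα, lacI and RSF ori fragments are most likely backbone remnants or annotation matches with no functional role. The two feature tables describe the same 3,519 nt sequence in opposite orientations and agree on its content. The clone belongs to a consortium collection of SLC transporter ORFs intended for subcloning into custom expression vectors for transporter research and drug discovery.
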