Addgene plasmid #161265: pDONR221-SLC35B1_STOP
Purpose: Gateway entry clone with codon-optimized ORF sequence for subcloning into custom expression vectors. Contains a STOP codon at the end of the codon-optimized ORF sequence.
Depositing lab: RESOLUTE Consortium & Giulio Superti-Furga. Depositing organization: CeMM Research Center for Molecular Medicine. Publication: The RESOLUTE consortium: unlocking SLC transporters for drug discovery. Superti-Furga G, Lackner D, Wiedmer T, Ingles-Prieto A, Barbosa B, Girardi E, Goldmann U, Gurtl B, Klavins K, Klimek C, Lindinger S, Lineiro-Retes E, Muller AC, Onstein S, Redinger G, Reil D, Sedlyarov V, Wolf G, Crawford M, Everley R, ... Steppan CM. Nat Rev Drug Discov. 2020 Jul;19(7):429-430. doi: 10.1038/d41573-020-00056-6. PubMed 32265506.
Backbone
  Vector backbone: pDONR221
  Backbone manufacturer: ThermoFisher Scientific
  Backbone size w/o insert (bp): 2550
  Vector type: Mammalian Expression
Growth in bacteria
  Bacterial resistance: Kanamycin, 50 μg/mL
  Growth temperature: 37°C
  Growth strain: NEB Stable
  Copy number: High Copy
Gene/Insert
  Gene/Insert name: SLC35B1 (alt name: UGTREL1)
  Species: H. sapiens (human)
  Insert size (bp): 969
  Entrez Gene: SLC35B1 (a.k.a. UGTREL1)
  Cloning method: Gateway Cloning
  Sequencing primers: 5′ M13-fwd; 3′ M13-rev
Terms and licenses: Academic/Nonprofit Terms; Industry Terms
Depositor comments: This plasmid contains a STOP codon at the end of the codon-optimized ORF. For the version of this plasmid that does not contain a STOP codon, please see Addgene plasmid 132099 For more information on the full Resolute plasmid collection, please see www.addgene.org/depositor-collections/re-solute/. Please provide your feedback on this plasmid to the RESOLUTE consortium by filling out their RESOLUTE repository feedback form: https://forms.office.com/Pages/ResponsePage.aspx?id=0e05yklzmkS7rjFGQL4N7z4feCLQvEJAmVcOCM_u885UN1JJRko0Ukg4TVQwNTZLOUxPQVJWT1NHUCQlQCN0PWcu
How to cite: pDONR221-SLC35B1_STOP was a gift from RESOLUTE Consortium & Giulio Superti-Furga (Addgene plasmid # 161265 ; http://n2t.net/addgene:161265 ; RRID:Addgene_161265)
