>Addgene plasmid #161265 | pDONR221-SLC35B1_STOP | depositor partial sequence | sequence record 312465 | Codon-optimized ORF of SLC35B1
ATGGCCAGCTCCTCTAGCCTGGTGCCTGACCGGCTGAGACTGCCACTGTGCTTCCTGGGCGTGTTCGTGT
GCTACTTCTACTATGGCATCCTGCAGGAGAAGATCACACGGGGCAAGTATGGCGAGGGCGCCAAGCAGGA
GACATTCACCTTTGCCCTGACCCTGGTGTTTATCCAGTGCGTGATCAACGCCGTGTTCGCCAAGATCCTG
ATCCAGTTCTTTGACACAGCCAGAGTGGATAGGACCCGCTCTTGGCTGTACGCCGCCTGTAGCATCTCCT
ATCTGGGCGCCATGGTGTCCTCTAACTCCGCCCTGCAGTTTGTGAATTACCCTACACAGGTGCTGGGCAA
GTCTTGCAAGCCCATCCCTGTGATGCTGCTGGGCGTGACCCTGCTGAAGAAGAAGTACCCCCTGGCCAAG
TACCTGTGCGTGCTGCTGATCGTGGCAGGAGTGGCCCTGTTCATGTACAAGCCTAAGAAGGTGGTGGGCA
TCGAGGAGCACACCGTGGGCTATGGCGAGCTGCTGCTGCTGCTGAGCCTGACACTGGACGGACTGACCGG
CGTGTCCCAGGATCACATGAGGGCCCACTACCAGACAGGCTCTAACCACATGATGCTGAACATCAATCTG
TGGAGCACACTGCTGCTGGGCATGGGCATCCTGTTTACCGGCGAGCTGTGGGAGTTCCTGAGCTTTGCCG
AGCGGTACCCAGCCATCATCTATAATATCCTGCTGTTTGGCCTGACCTCTGCCCTGGGCCAGAGCTTCAT
CTTTATGACAGTGGTGTATTTCGGCCCCCTGACCTGCTCCATCATCACCACAACCCGGAAGTTCTTTACA
ATCCTGGCCTCCGTGATCCTGTTCGCCAATCCAATCTCTCCCATGCAGTGGGTGGGCACCGTGCTGGTGT
TTCTGGGCCTGGGCCTGGATGCCAAGTTCGGCAAGGGCGCCAAGAAGACATCCCACTAA
